Addgene plasmid #141673: TFORF0722
Purpose: Lentiviral vector for overexpressing transcription factor ORFs with unique 24-bp barcodes. Barcodes facilitate identification of transcription factors in pooled screens.
Depositing lab: Feng Zhang. Depositing organization: Broad Institute. Publication: A transcription factor atlas of directed differentiation. Joung J, Ma S, Tay T, Geiger-Schuller KR, Kirchgatterer PC, Verdine VK, Guo B, Arias-Garcia MA, Allen WE, Singh A, Kuksenko O, Abudayyeh OO, Gootenberg JS, Fu Z, Macrae RK, Buenrostro JD, Regev A, Zhang F. Cell. 2023 Jan 5;186(1):209-229.e26. doi: 10.1016/j.cell.2022.11.026. PubMed 36608654.
Backbone
  Vector backbone: pLX_TRC317
  Backbone manufacturer: Broad Institute Genetic Perturbation Platform
  Backbone size w/o insert (bp): 8264
  Vector type: Mammalian Expression, Lentiviral
  Selectable markers: Puromycin
Growth in bacteria
  Bacterial resistance: Ampicillin, 100 μg/mL
  Growth temperature: 37°C
  Growth strain: NEB Stable
  Copy number: High Copy
Gene/Insert
  Gene/Insert name: NFKB1
  Species: H. sapiens (human)
  Insert size (bp): 3008
  Entrez Gene: NFKB1 (a.k.a. CVID12, EBP-1, KBF1, NF-kB, NF-kB1, NF-kappa-B1, NF-kappaB, NF-kappabeta, NFKB-p105, NFKB-p50, NFkappaB)
  Promoter: EF1a
  Cloning method: Unknown
  Sequencing primers: 5′ GGGTGGAGACTGAAGTTAGGCCAG; 3′ CACATAGCGTAAAAGGAGCAACATAG
Terms and licenses: Academic/Nonprofit Terms; Industry Terms: Not Available to Industry
Depositor comments: NM_001165412,NM_001319226,ENST00000394820,ENST00000505458 . The transcription factor ORF portion of this plasmid was synthesized by Genewiz. Please test multiple small colonies in case of plasmid recombination. To make this collection available in a timely manner, a portion of this collection was not fully sequenced by Addgene. If an Addgene verified full plasmid sequence is not available, please contact us prior to placing an order to request the full sequence.
How to cite: TFORF0722 was a gift from Feng Zhang (Addgene plasmid # 141673 ; http://n2t.net/addgene:141673 ; RRID:Addgene_141673)
