[The description below was written by a language model from this plasmid's Addgene catalogue record and pLannotate feature annotations shown in this document.]
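Description:
TFORF0722 is a third-generation-style, self-inactivating lentiviral expression plasmid built on the pLX_TRC317 backbone and carrying the human NFKB1 open reading frame, one member of a barcoded transcription factor ORF collection. In bacteria it is maintained through a high-copy ColE1/pUC-type origin and selected with ampicillin via β-lactamase; an f1 origin and remnants of a lac/lacZα cloning region with T7 and T3 promoters are also present in the backbone. The depositor notes that the plasmid can recombine, which is a common concern with LTR-containing vectors.

The viral genome is transcribed in packaging cells from an RSV promoter fused to a truncated HIV-1 5' LTR, followed by the Ψ packaging signal, a gag fragment and the Rev response element, and it ends in a ΔU3 3' LTR that inactivates LTR-driven transcription after integration. Within this unit, an SV40 early promoter drives puromycin N-acetyltransferase for selection of transduced mammalian cells, a cPPT/CTS element aids nuclear import of the viral genome, and the strong constitutive EF-1α promoter drives the NFKB1 coding sequence, which encodes the p105 precursor of the p50 NF-κB subunit. A WPRE downstream of the ORF enhances transcript stability and expression. According to the record, each construct in the series carries a unique 24-bp barcode; it is not annotated in the feature table, although the short region between the ORF and WPRE, where a U6 promoter fragment is called, is a plausible location. The barcode allows the overexpressed factor to be identified by sequencing, so the vector suits pooled overexpression screens, such as those for directed differentiation, as well as individual NFKB1 overexpression.
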