Features (pLannotate 1.2.2; 31 found; start..end, strand, type, name):
      1..1179    +  promoter       EF-1α promoter: strong constitutive promoter for human elongation factor EF-1α
   1196..4099    +  CDS            NFKB1: NFKB1_HUMAN - Experimental evidence at protein level: Swiss-Prot protein existence level 1. NF-kappa-B is a pleiotropic transcription factor present in almost all cell types and is the endpoint of a series of signal transduction events that are initiated by a vast array of stimuli related to many biological processes such as inflammation, immunity, differentiation, cell growth, tumorigenesis and apoptosis. NF-kappa-B is a homo- or heterodimeric complex formed by the Rel-like domain- containing proteins RELA/p65, RELB, NFKB1/p105, NFKB1/p50, REL and NFKB2/p52 and the heterodimeric p65-p50 compl
   4115..4168    +  promoter       U6 promoter (fragment): RNA polymerase III promoter for human U6 snRNA
   4210..4798    +  misc_feature   WPRE: woodchuck hepatitis virus posttranscriptional regulatory element
   4849..4868    +  misc_feature   cPPT/CTS (fragment): central polypurine tract and central termination sequence of HIV-1
   4870..5103    +  LTR            3' LTR (ΔU3): self-inactivating 3' long terminal repeat (LTR) from HIV-1
   5181..5302    +  polyA_signal   SV40 poly(A) signal: SV40 polyadenylation signal
   5342..5477    +  rep_origin     SV40 ori: SV40 origin of replication
   5498..5516    -  promoter       T7 promoter: promoter for bacteriophage T7 RNA polymerase
   5524..5679    +  CDS            lacZα (fragment): LacZα fragment of β-galactosidase; lacZ fragment
   5684..6112    +  rep_origin     f1 ori (sequence partly withheld): f1 bacteriophage origin of replication; arrow indicates direction of (+) strand synthesis
   6165..6269    +  promoter       AmpR promoter: bla
   6270..7130    +  CDS            AmpR: β-lactamase; bla; confers resistance to ampicillin, carbenicillin, and related antibiotics
   7301..7889    +  rep_origin     ori: high-copy-number ColE1/pMB1/pBR322/pUC origin of replication
   8072..8164    +  CDS            lacI (fragment): lac repressor; lacI; The lac repressor binds to the lac operator to inhibit transcription in E. coli. This inhibition can be relieved by adding lactose or isopropyl-β-D-thiogalactopyranoside (IPTG).
   8177..8198    +  protein_bind   CAP binding site: CAP binding activates transcription in the presence of cAMP. E. coli catabolite activator protein
   8213..8243    +  promoter       lac promoter: promoter for the E. coli lac operon
   8247..8269    +  protein_bind   lac operator (fragment): The lac repressor binds to the lac operator to inhibit transcription in E. coli. This inhibition can be relieved by adding lactose or isopropyl-β-D-thiogalactopyranoside (IPTG). lac repressor encoded by lacI
   8312..8330    +  promoter       T3 promoter: promoter for bacteriophage T3 RNA polymerase
   8358..8584    +  promoter       RSV promoter: Rous sarcoma virus enhancer/promoter
   8585..8765    +  LTR            5' LTR (truncated): truncated 5' long terminal repeat (LTR) from HIV-1
   8812..8937    +  misc_feature   HIV-1 Ψ: packaging signal of human immunodeficiency virus type 1
   8921..9284    +  CDS            HIV-1 gag (fragment): gag protein from human immunodeficiency virus 1; gag
   9430..9663    +  misc_feature   RRE: The Rev response element (RRE) of HIV-1 allows for Rev-dependent mRNA export from the nucleus to the cytoplasm.
  10040..10066   +  CDS            Rev (fragment): human immunodeficiency virus 1 (HIV-1) Rev protein; rev; enhances nuclear export of unspliced and incompletely spliced viral mRNAs
  10073..10096   +  promoter       SV40 promoter (fragment): SV40 early promoter
  10097..10168   +  promoter       SV40 promoter (fragment): SV40 enhancer and early promoter
  10192..10327   +  rep_origin     SV40 ori: SV40 origin of replication
  10373..10969   +  CDS            PuroR (fragment): puromycin N-acetyltransferase; pac from Streptomyces; confers resistance to puromycin
  11018..11135   +  misc_feature   cPPT/CTS: central polypurine tract and central termination sequence of HIV-1
  11200..11266   +  CDS            small t antigen (fragment): SV40 (simian virus 40) small t antigen
>Addgene plasmid #141673 | TFORF0722 | addgene full sequence | sequence record 404053 | Addgene NGS Result
GGCTCCGGTGCCCGTCAGTGGGCAGAGCGCACATCGCCCACAGTCCCCGAGAAGTTGGGGGGAGGGGTCG
GCAATTGAACCGGTGCCTAGAGAAGGTGGCGCGGGGTAAACTGGGAAAGTGATGTCGTGTACTGGCTCCG
CCTTTTTCCCGAGGGTGGGGGAGAACCGTATATAAGTGCAGTAGTCGCCGTGAACGTTCTTTTTCGCAAC
GGGTTTGCCGCCAGAACACAGGTAAGTGCCGTGTGTGGTTCCCGCGGGCCTGGCCTCTTTACGGGTTATG
GCCCTTGCGTGCCTTGAATTACTTCCACCTGGCTGCAGTACGTGATTCTTGATCCCGAGCTTCGGGTTGG
AAGTGGGTGGGAGAGTTCGAGGCCTTGCGCTTAAGGAGCCCCTTCGCCTCGTGCTTGAGTTGAGGCCTGG
CCTGGGCGCTGGGGCCGCCGCGTGCGAATCTGGTGGCACCTTCGCGCCTGTCTCGCTGCTTTCGATAAGT
CTCTAGCCATTTAAAATTTTTGATGACCTGCTGCGACGCTTTTTTTCTGGCAAGATAGTCTTGTAAATGC
GGGCCAAGATCTGCACACTGGTATTTCGGTTTTTGGGGCCGCGGGCGGCGACGGGGCCCGTGCGTCCCAG
CGCACATGTTCGGCGAGGCGGGGCCTGCGAGCGCGGCCACCGAGAATCGGACGGGGGTAGTCTCAAGCTG
GCCGGCCTGCTCTGGTGCCTGGCCTCGCGCCGCCGTGTATCGCCCCGCCCTGGGCGGCAAGGCTGGCCCG
GTCGGCACCAGTTGCGTGAGCGGAAAGATGGCCGCTTCCCGGCCCTGCTGCAGGGAGCTCAAAATGGAGG
ACGCGGCGCTCGGGAGAGCGGGCGGGTGAGTCACCCACACAAAGGAAAAGGGCCTTTCCGTCCTCAGCCG
TCGCTTCATGTGACTCCACGGAGTACCGGGCGCCGTCCAGGCACCTCGATTAGTTCTCGAGCTTTTGGAG
TACGTCGTCTTTAGGTTGGGGGGAGGGGTTTTATGCGATGGAGTTTCCCCACACTGAGTGGGTGGAGACT
GAAGTTAGGCCAGCTTGGCACTTGATGTAATTCTCCTTGGAATTTGCCCTTTTTGAGTTTGGATCTTGGT
TCATTCTCAAGCCTCAGACAGTGGTTCAAAGTTTTTTTCTTCCATTTCAGGTGTCGTGAGGCTAGCACCG
CCACCATGGCAGAAGATGATCCATATTTGGGAAGGCCTGAACAAATGTTTCATTTGGATCCTTCTTTGAC
TCATACAATATTTAATCCAGAAGTATTTCAACCACAGATGGCACTGCCAACAGATGGCCCATACCTTCAA
ATATTAGAGCAACCTAAACAGAGAGGATTTCGTTTCCGTTATGTATGTGAAGGCCCATCCCATGGTGGAC
TACCTGGTGCCTCTAGTGAAAAGAACAAGAAGTCTTACCCTCAGGTCAAAATCTGCAACTATGTGGGACC
AGCAAAGGTTATTGTTCAGTTGGTCACAAATGGAAAAAATATCCACCTGCATGCCCACAGCCTGGTGGGA
AAACACTGTGAGGATGGGATCTGCACTGTAACTGCTGGACCCAAGGACATGGTGGTCGGCTTCGCAAACC
TGGGTATACTTCATGTGACAAAGAAAAAAGTATTTGAAACACTGGAAGCACGAATGACAGAGGCGTGTAT
AAGGGGCTATAATCCTGGACTCTTGGTGCACCCTGACCTTGCCTATTTGCAAGCAGAAGGTGGAGGGGAC
CGGCAGCTGGGAGATCGGGAAAAAGAGCTAATCCGCCAAGCAGCTCTGCAGCAGACCAAGGAGATGGACC
TCAGCGTGGTGCGGCTCATGTTTACAGCTTTTCTTCCGGATAGCACTGGCAGCTTCACAAGGCGCCTGGA
ACCCGTGGTATCAGACGCCATCTATGACAGTAAAGCCCCCAATGCATCCAACTTGAAAATTGTAAGAATG
GACAGGACAGCTGGATGTGTGACTGGAGGGGAGGAAATTTATCTTCTTTGTGACAAAGTTCAGAAAGATG
ACATCCAGATTCGATTTTATGAAGAGGAAGAAAATGGTGGAGTCTGGGAAGGATTTGGAGATTTTTCCCC
CACAGATGTTCATAGACAATTTGCCATTGTCTTCAAAACTCCAAAGTATAAAGATATTAATATTACAAAA
CCAGCCTCTGTGTTTGTCCAGCTTCGGAGGAAATCTGACTTGGAAACTAGTGAACCAAAACCTTTCCTCT
ACTATCCTGAAATCAAAGATAAAGAAGAAGTGCAGAGGAAACGTCAGAAGCTCATGCCCAATTTTTCGGA
TAGTTTCGGCGGTGGTAGTGGTGCTGGAGCTGGAGGCGGAGGCATGTTTGGTAGTGGCGGTGGAGGAGGG
GGCACTGGAAGTACAGGTCCAGGGTATAGCTTCCCACACTATGGATTTCCTACTTATGGTGGGATTACTT
TCCATCCTGGAACTACTAAATCTAATGCTGGGATGAAGCATGGAACCATGGACACTGAATCTAAAAAGGA
CCCTGAAGGTTGTGACAAAAGTGATGACAAAAACACTGTAAACCTCTTTGGGAAAGTTATTGAAACCACA
GAGCAAGATCAGGAGCCCAGCGAGGCCACCGTTGGGAATGGTGAGGTCACTCTAACGTATGCAACAGGAA
CAAAAGAAGAGAGTGCTGGAGTTCAGGATAACCTCTTTCTAGAGAAGGCTATGCAGCTTGCAAAGAGGCA
TGCCAATGCCCTTTTCGACTACGCGGTGACAGGAGACGTGAAGATGCTGCTGGCCGTCCAGCGCCATCTC
ACTGCTGTGCAGGATGAGAATGGGGACAGTGTCTTACACTTAGCAATCATCCACCTTCATTCTCAACTTG
TGAGGGATCTACTAGAAGTCACATCTGGTTTGATTTCTGATGACATTATCAACATGAGAAATGATCTGTA
CCAGACGCCCTTGCACTTGGCAGTGATCACTAAGCAGGAAGATGTGGTGGAGGATTTGCTGAGGGCTGGG
GCCGACCTGAGCCTTCTGGACCGCTTGGGTAACTCTGTTTTGCACCTAGCTGCCAAAGAAGGACATGATA
AAGTTCTCAGTATCTTACTCAAGCACAAAAAGGCAGCACTACTTCTTGACCACCCCAACGGGGACGGTCT
GAATGCCATTCATCTAGCCATGATGAGCAATAGCCTGCCATGTTTGCTGCTGCTGGTGGCCGCTGGGGCT
GACGTCAATGCTCAGGAGCAGAAGTCCGGGCGCACAGCACTGCACCTGGCTGTGGAGCACGACAACATCT
CATTGGCAGGCTGCCTGCTCCTGGAGGGTGATGCCCATGTGGACAGTACTACCTACGATGGAACCACACC
CCTGCATATAGCAGCTGGGAGAGGGTCCACCAGGCTGGCAGCTCTTCTCAAAGCAGCAGGAGCAGATCCC
CTGGTGGAGAACTTTGAGCCTCTCTATGACCTGGATGACTCTTGGGAAAATGCAGGAGAGGATGAAGGAG
TTGTGCCTGGAACCACGCCTCTAGATATGGCCACCAGCTGGCAGGTATTTGACATATTAAATGGGAAACC
ATATGAGCCAGAGTTTACATCTGATGATTTACTAGCACAAGGAGACATGAAACAGCTGGCTGAAGATGTG
AAGCTGCAGCTGTATAAGTTACTAGAAATTCCTGATCCAGACAAAAACTGGGCTACTCTGGCGCAGAAAT
TAGGTCTGGGGATACTTAATAATGCCTTCCGGCTGAGTCCTGCTCCTTCCAAAACACTTATGGACAACTA
TGAGGTCTCTGGGGGTACAGTCAGAGAGCTGGTGGAGGCCCTGAGACAAATGGGCTACACCGAAGCAATT
GAAGTGATCCAGGCAGCCTCCAGCCCAGTGAAGACCACCTCTCAGGCCCACTCGCTGCCTCTCTCGCCTG
CCTCCACAAGGCAGCAAATAGACGAGCTCCGAGACAGTGACAGTGTCTGCGACAGCGGCGTGGAGACATC
CTTCCGCAAACTCAGCTTTACCGAGTCTCTGACCAGTGGTGCCTCACTGCTAACTCTCAACAAAATGCCC
CATGATTATGGGCAGGAAGGACCTCTAGAAGGCAAAATTTAGTAATGAACTAGTCCGTAACTTGAAAGTA
TTTCGATTTCTTGGCTTTATATATCTTGTGGAAAGGACGAGTGCGCTTTGCTTCACCGGAACGTACGCGT
TAAGTCGACAATCAACCTCTGGATTACAAAATTTGTGAAAGATTGACTGGTATTCTTAACTATGTTGCTC
CTTTTACGCTATGTGGATACGCTGCTTTAATGCCTTTGTATCATGCTATTGCTTCCCGTATGGCTTTCAT
TTTCTCCTCCTTGTATAAATCCTGGTTGCTGTCTCTTTATGAGGAGTTGTGGCCCGTTGTCAGGCAACGT
GGCGTGGTGTGCACTGTGTTTGCTGACGCAACCCCCACTGGTTGGGGCATTGCCACCACCTGTCAGCTCC
TTTCCGGGACTTTCGCTTTCCCCCTCCCTATTGCCACGGCGGAACTCATCGCCGCCTGCCTTGCCCGCTG
CTGGACAGGGGCTCGGCTGTTGGGCACTGACAATTCCGTGGTGTTGTCGGGGAAATCATCGTCCTTTCCT
TGGCTGCTCGCCTGTGTTGCCACCTGGATTCTGCGCGGGACGTCCTTCTGCTACGTCCCTTCGGCCCTCA
ATCCAGCGGACCTTCCTTCCCGCGGCCTGCTGCCGGCTCTGCGGCCTCTTCCGCGTCTTCGCCTTCGCCC
TCAGACGAGTCGGATCTCCCTTTGGGCCGCCTCCCCGCGTCGACTTTAAGACCAATGACTTACAAGGCAG
CTGTAGATCTTAGCCACTTTTTAAAAGAAAAGGGGGGACTGGAAGGGCTAATTCACTCCCAACGAAGACA
AGATCTGCTTTTTGCTTGTACTGGGTCTCTCTGGTTAGACCAGATCTGAGCCTGGGAGCTCTCTGGCTAA
CTAGGGAACCCACTGCTTAAGCCTCAATAAAGCTTGCCTTGAGTGCTTCAAGTAGTGTGTGCCCGTCTGT
TGTGTGACTCTGGTAACTAGAGATCCCTCAGACCCTTTTAGTCAGTGTGGAAAATCTCTAGCAGTACGTA
TAGTAGTTCATGTCATCTTATTATTCAGTATTTATAACTTGCAAAGAAATGAATATCAGAGAGTGAGAGG
AACTTGTTTATTGCAGCTTATAATGGTTACAAATAAAGCAATAGCATCACAAATTTCACAAATAAAGCAT
TTTTTTCACTGCATTCTAGTTGTGGTTTGTCCAAACTCATCAATGTATCTTATCATGTCTGGCTCTAGCT
ATCCCGCCCCTAACTCCGCCCATCCCGCCCCTAACTCCGCCCAGTTCCGCCCATTCTCCGCCCCATGGCT
GACTAATTTTTTTTATTTATGCAGAGGCCGAGGCCGCCTCGGCCTCTGAGCTATTCCAGAAGTAGTGAGG
AGGCTTTTTTGGAGGCCTAGGGACGTACCCAATTCGCCCTATAGTGAGTCGTATTACGCGCGCTCACTGG
CCGTCGTTTTACAACGTCGTGACTGGGAAAACCCTGGCGTTACCCAACTTAATCGCCTTGCAGCACATCC
CCCTTTCGCCAGCTGGCGTAATAGCGAAGAGGCCCGCACCGATCGCCCTTCCCAACAGTTGCGCAGCCTG
AATGGCGAATGGG
[124 nt withheld, positions 5684-5807]
C
[91 nt withheld, positions 5809-5899]
A
[49 nt withheld, positions 5901-5949]
CCTTTGACGTTGGAGTCCACGTTCTTT
[37 nt withheld, positions 5977-6013]
ACCCTATCTCGGTCTATTCTTTTGATTTATAAGGGATTTTGCCGATTTCGGCCTATTGGTTAAAAAATGA
GCTGATTTAACAAAAATTTAACGCGAATTTTAACAAAATATTAACGCTTACAATTTAGGTGGCACTTTTC
GGGGAAATGTGCGCGGAACCCCTATTTGTTTATTTTTCTAAATACATTCAAATATGTATCCGCTCATGAG
ACAATAACCCTGATAAATGCTTCAATAATATTGAAAAAGGAAGAGTATGAGTATTCAACATTTCCGTGTC
GCCCTTATTCCCTTTTTTGCGGCATTTTGCCTTCCTGTTTTTGCTCACCCAGAAACGCTGGTGAAAGTAA
AAGATGCTGAAGATCAGTTGGGTGCACGAGTGGGTTACATCGAACTGGATCTCAACAGCGGTAAGATCCT
TGAGAGTTTTCGCCCCGAAGAACGTTTTCCAATGATGAGCACTTTTAAAGTTCTGCTATGTGGCGCGGTA
TTATCCCGTATTGACGCCGGGCAAGAGCAACTCGGTCGCCGCATACACTATTCTCAGAATGACTTGGTTG
AGTACTCACCAGTCACAGAAAAGCATCTTACGGATGGCATGACAGTAAGAGAATTATGCAGTGCTGCCAT
AACCATGAGTGATAACACTGCGGCCAACTTACTTCTGACAACGATCGGAGGACCGAAGGAGCTAACCGCT
TTTTTGCACAACATGGGGGATCATGTAACTCGCCTTGATCGTTGGGAACCGGAGCTGAATGAAGCCATAC
CAAACGACGAGCGTGACACCACGATGCCTGTAGCAATGGCAACAACGTTGCGCAAACTATTAACTGGCGA
ACTACTTACTCTAGCTTCCCGGCAACAATTAATAGACTGGATGGAGGCGGATAAAGTTGCAGGACCACTT
CTGCGCTCGGCCCTTCCGGCTGGCTGGTTTATTGCTGATAAATCTGGAGCCGGTGAGCGTGGGTCTCGCG
GTATCATTGCAGCACTGGGGCCAGATGGTAAGCCCTCCCGTATCGTAGTTATCTACACGACGGGGAGTCA
GGCAACTATGGATGAACGAAATAGACAGATCGCTGAGATAGGTGCCTCACTGATTAAGCATTGGTAACTG
TCAGACCAAGTTTACTCATATATACTTTAGATTGATTTAAAACTTCATTTTTAATTTAAAAGGATCTAGG
TGAAGATCCTTTTTGATAATCTCATGACCAAAATCCCTTAACGTGAGTTTTCGTTCCACTGAGCGTCAGA
CCCCGTAGAAAAGATCAAAGGATCTTCTTGAGATCCTTTTTTTCTGCGCGTAATCTGCTGCTTGCAAACA
AAAAAACCACCGCTACCAGCGGTGGTTTGTTTGCCGGATCAAGAGCTACCAACTCTTTTTCCGAAGGTAA
CTGGCTTCAGCAGAGCGCAGATACCAAATACTGTTCTTCTAGTGTAGCCGTAGTTAGGCCACCACTTCAA
GAACTCTGTAGCACCGCCTACATACCTCGCTCTGCTAATCCTGTTACCAGTGGCTGCTGCCAGTGGCGAT
AAGTCGTGTCTTACCGGGTTGGACTCAAGACGATAGTTACCGGATAAGGCGCAGCGGTCGGGCTGAACGG
GGGGTTCGTGCACACAGCCCAGCTTGGAGCGAACGACCTACACCGAACTGAGATACCTACAGCGTGAGCT
ATGAGAAAGCGCCACGCTTCCCGAAGGGAGAAAGGCGGACAGGTATCCGGTAAGCGGCAGGGTCGGAACA
GGAGAGCGCACGAGGGAGCTTCCAGGGGGAAACGCCTGGTATCTTTATAGTCCTGTCGGGTTTCGCCACC
TCTGACTTGAGCGTCGATTTTTGTGATGCTCGTCAGGGGGGCGGAGCCTATGGAAAAACGCCAGCAACGC
GGCCTTTTTACGGTTCCTGGCCTTTTGCTGGCCTTTTGCTCACATGTTCTTTCCTGCGTTATCCCCTGAT
TCTGTGGATAACCGTATTACCGCCTTTGAGTGAGCTGATACCGCTCGCCGCAGCCGAACGACCGAGCGCA
GCGAGTCAGTGAGCGAGGAAGCGGAAGAGCGCCCAATACGCAAACCGCCTCTCCCCGCGCGTTGGCCGAT
TCATTAATGCAGCTGGCACGACAGGTTTCCCGACTGGAAAGCGGGCAGTGAGCGCAACGCAATTAATGTG
AGTTAGCTCACTCATTAGGCACCCCAGGCTTTACACTTTATGCTTCCGGCTCGTATGTTGTGTGGAATTG
TGAGCGGATAACAATTTCACACAGGAAACAGCTATGACCATGATTACGCCAAGCGCGCAATTAACCCTCA
CTAAAGGGAACAAAAGCTGGAGCTGCAAGCTTAATGTAGTCTTATGCAATACTCTTGTAGTCTTGCAACA
TGGTAACGATGAGTTAGCAACATGCCTTACAAGGAGAGAAAAAGCACCGTGCATGCCGATTGGTGGAAGT
AAGGTGGTACGATCGTGCCTTATTAGGAAGGCAACAGACGGGTCTGACATGGATTGGACGAACCACTGAA
TTGCCGCATTGCAGAGATATTGTATTTAAGTGCCTAGCTCGATACATAAACGGGTCTCTCTGGTTAGACC
AGATCTGAGCCTGGGAGCTCTCTGGCTAACTAGGGAACCCACTGCTTAAGCCTCAATAAAGCTTGCCTTG
AGTGCTTCAAGTAGTGTGTGCCCGTCTGTTGTGTGACTCTGGTAACTAGAGATCCCTCAGACCCTTTTAG
TCAGTGTGGAAAATCTCTAGCAGTGGCGCCCGAACAGGGACTTGAAAGCGAAAGGGAAACCAGAGGAGCT
CTCTCGACGCAGGACTCGGCTTGCTGAAGCGCGCACGGCAAGAGGCGAGGGGCGGCGACTGGTGAGTACG
CCAAAAATTTTGACTAGCGGAGGCTAGAAGGAGAGAGATGGGTGCGAGAGCGTCAGTATTAAGCGGGGGA
GAATTAGATCGCGATGGGAAAAAATTCGGTTAAGGCCAGGGGGAAAGAAAAAATATAAATTAAAACATAT
AGTATGGGCAAGCAGGGAGCTAGAACGATTCGCAGTTAATCCTGGCCTGTTAGAAACATCAGAAGGCTGT
AGACAAATACTGGGACAGCTACAACCATCCCTTCAGACAGGATCAGAAGAACTTAGATCATTATATAATA
CAGTAGCAACCCTCTATTGTGTGCATCAAAGGATAGAGATAAAAGACACCAAGGAAGCTTTAGACAAGAT
AGAGGAAGAGCAAAACAAAAGTAAGACCACCGCACAGCAAGCGGCCGCTGATCTTCAGACCTGGAGGAGG
AGATATGAGGGACAATTGGAGAAGTGAATTATATAAATATAAAGTAGTAAAAATTGAACCATTAGGAGTA
GCACCCACCAAGGCAAAGAGAAGAGTGGTGCAGAGAGAAAAAAGAGCAGTGGGAATAGGAGCTTTGTTCC
TTGGGTTCTTGGGAGCAGCAGGAAGCACTATGGGCGCAGCGTCAATGACGCTGACGGTACAGGCCAGACA
ATTATTGTCTGGTATAGTGCAGCAGCAGAACAATTTGCTGAGGGCTATTGAGGCGCAACAGCATCTGTTG
CAACTCACAGTCTGGGGCATCAAGCAGCTCCAGGCAAGAATCCTGGCTGTGGAAAGATACCTAAAGGATC
AACAGCTCCTGGGGATTTGGGGTTGCTCTGGAAAACTCATTTGCACCACTGCTGTGCCTTGGAATGCTAG
TTGGAGTAATAAATCTCTGGAACAGATTTGGAATCACACGACCTGGATGGAGTGGGACAGAGAAATTAAC
AATTACACAAGCTTAATACACTCCTTAATTGAAGAATCGCAAAACCAGCAAGAAAAGAATGAACAAGAAT
TATTGGAATTAGATAAATGGGCAAGTTTGTGGAATTGGTTTAACATAACAAATTGGCTGTGGTATATAAA
ATTATTCATAATGATAGTAGGAGGCTTGGTAGGTTTAAGAATAGTTTTTGCTGTACTTTCTATAGTGAAT
AGAGTTAGGCAGGGATATTCACCATTATCGTTTCAGACCCACCTCCCAACCCCGAGGGGACCCATGCATT
GCATCTCAATTAGTCAGCAACCAGGTGTGGAAAGTCCCCAGGCTCCCCAGCAGGCAGAAGTATGCAAAGC
ATGCGTCTCAATTAGTCAGCAACCATAGTCCCGCCCCTAACTCCGCCCATCCCGCCCCTAACTCCGCCCA
GTTCCGCCCATTCTCCGCCCCATGGCTGACTAATTTTTTTTATTTATGCAGAGGCCGAGGCCGCCTCGGC
CTCTGAGCTATTCCAGAAGTAGTGAGGAGGCTTTTTTGGAGGCCTAGGCTTTTGCAAAAAGCTTTCTAGA
GGTACCACCGGAGCTTACCATGACCGAGTACAAGCCCACGGTGCGCCTCGCCACCCGCGACGACGTCCCC
AGGGCCGTACGCACCCTCGCCGCCGCGTTCGCCGACTACCCCGCCACGCGCCACACCGTCGATCCGGACC
GCCACATCGAGCGGGTCACCGAGCTGCAAGAACTCTTCCTCACGCGCGTCGGGCTCGACATCGGCAAGGT
GTGGGTCGCGGACGACGGCGCCGCCGTGGCGGTCTGGACCACGCCGGAGAGCGTCGAAGCGGGGGCGGTG
TTCGCCGAGATCGGCCCGCGCATGGCCGAGTTGAGCGGTTCCCGGCTGGCCGCGCAGCAACAGATGGAAG
GCCTCCTGGCGCCGCACCGGCCCAAGGAGCCCGCGTGGTTCCTGGCCACCGTCGGCGTCTCGCCCGACCA
CCAGGGCAAGGGTCTGGGCAGCGCCGTCGTGCTCCCCGGAGTGGAGGCGGCCGAGCGCGCCGGGGTGCCC
GCCTTCCTGGAGACCTCCGCGCCCCGCAACCTCCCCTTCTACGAGCGGCTCGGCTTCACCGTCACCGCCG
ACGTCGAGGTGCCCGAAGGACCGCGCACCTGGTGCATGACCCGCAAGCCCGGTGCCAGTTAACGAATTCT
AGATCTTGAGACAAATGGCAGTATTCATCCACAATTTTAAAAGAAAAGGGGGGATTGGGGGGTACAGTGC
AGGGGAAAGAATAGTAGACATAATAGCAACAGACATACAAACTAAAGAATTACAAAAACAAATTACAAAA
ATTCAAAATTTTCGGGTTTATTACAGGGACAGCAGAGATCCACTTTGGCGCCGGCTCGAGGCCTGCAGGT
GCAAAGATGGATAAAGTTTTAAACAGAGAGGAATCTTTGCAGCTAATGGACCTTCTAGGTCTTGAAAGGA
GTGGGAATT
