>Addgene plasmid #141673 | TFORF0722 | depositor partial sequence | sequence record 277156 | Insert
ACCGCCACCATGGCAGAAGATGATCCATATTTGGGAAGGCCTGAACAAATGTTTCATTTGGATCCTTCTT
TGACTCATACAATATTTAATCCAGAAGTATTTCAACCACAGATGGCACTGCCAACAGATGGCCCATACCT
TCAAATATTAGAGCAACCTAAACAGAGAGGATTTCGTTTCCGTTATGTATGTGAAGGCCCATCCCATGGT
GGACTACCTGGTGCCTCTAGTGAAAAGAACAAGAAGTCTTACCCTCAGGTCAAAATCTGCAACTATGTGG
GACCAGCAAAGGTTATTGTTCAGTTGGTCACAAATGGAAAAAATATCCACCTGCATGCCCACAGCCTGGT
GGGAAAACACTGTGAGGATGGGATCTGCACTGTAACTGCTGGACCCAAGGACATGGTGGTCGGCTTCGCA
AACCTGGGTATACTTCATGTGACAAAGAAAAAAGTATTTGAAACACTGGAAGCACGAATGACAGAGGCGT
GTATAAGGGGCTATAATCCTGGACTCTTGGTGCACCCTGACCTTGCCTATTTGCAAGCAGAAGGTGGAGG
GGACCGGCAGCTGGGAGATCGGGAAAAAGAGCTAATCCGCCAAGCAGCTCTGCAGCAGACCAAGGAGATG
GACCTCAGCGTGGTGCGGCTCATGTTTACAGCTTTTCTTCCGGATAGCACTGGCAGCTTCACAAGGCGCC
TGGAACCCGTGGTATCAGACGCCATCTATGACAGTAAAGCCCCCAATGCATCCAACTTGAAAATTGTAAG
AATGGACAGGACAGCTGGATGTGTGACTGGAGGGGAGGAAATTTATCTTCTTTGTGACAAAGTTCAGAAA
GATGACATCCAGATTCGATTTTATGAAGAGGAAGAAAATGGTGGAGTCTGGGAAGGATTTGGAGATTTTT
CCCCCACAGATGTTCATAGACAATTTGCCATTGTCTTCAAAACTCCAAAGTATAAAGATATTAATATTAC
AAAACCAGCCTCTGTGTTTGTCCAGCTTCGGAGGAAATCTGACTTGGAAACTAGTGAACCAAAACCTTTC
CTCTACTATCCTGAAATCAAAGATAAAGAAGAAGTGCAGAGGAAACGTCAGAAGCTCATGCCCAATTTTT
CGGATAGTTTCGGCGGTGGTAGTGGTGCTGGAGCTGGAGGCGGAGGCATGTTTGGTAGTGGCGGTGGAGG
AGGGGGCACTGGAAGTACAGGTCCAGGGTATAGCTTCCCACACTATGGATTTCCTACTTATGGTGGGATT
ACTTTCCATCCTGGAACTACTAAATCTAATGCTGGGATGAAGCATGGAACCATGGACACTGAATCTAAAA
AGGACCCTGAAGGTTGTGACAAAAGTGATGACAAAAACACTGTAAACCTCTTTGGGAAAGTTATTGAAAC
CACAGAGCAAGATCAGGAGCCCAGCGAGGCCACCGTTGGGAATGGTGAGGTCACTCTAACGTATGCAACA
GGAACAAAAGAAGAGAGTGCTGGAGTTCAGGATAACCTCTTTCTAGAGAAGGCTATGCAGCTTGCAAAGA
GGCATGCCAATGCCCTTTTCGACTACGCGGTGACAGGAGACGTGAAGATGCTGCTGGCCGTCCAGCGCCA
TCTCACTGCTGTGCAGGATGAGAATGGGGACAGTGTCTTACACTTAGCAATCATCCACCTTCATTCTCAA
CTTGTGAGGGATCTACTAGAAGTCACATCTGGTTTGATTTCTGATGACATTATCAACATGAGAAATGATC
TGTACCAGACGCCCTTGCACTTGGCAGTGATCACTAAGCAGGAAGATGTGGTGGAGGATTTGCTGAGGGC
TGGGGCCGACCTGAGCCTTCTGGACCGCTTGGGTAACTCTGTTTTGCACCTAGCTGCCAAAGAAGGACAT
GATAAAGTTCTCAGTATCTTACTCAAGCACAAAAAGGCAGCACTACTTCTTGACCACCCCAACGGGGACG
GTCTGAATGCCATTCATCTAGCCATGATGAGCAATAGCCTGCCATGTTTGCTGCTGCTGGTGGCCGCTGG
GGCTGACGTCAATGCTCAGGAGCAGAAGTCCGGGCGCACAGCACTGCACCTGGCTGTGGAGCACGACAAC
ATCTCATTGGCAGGCTGCCTGCTCCTGGAGGGTGATGCCCATGTGGACAGTACTACCTACGATGGAACCA
CACCCCTGCATATAGCAGCTGGGAGAGGGTCCACCAGGCTGGCAGCTCTTCTCAAAGCAGCAGGAGCAGA
TCCCCTGGTGGAGAACTTTGAGCCTCTCTATGACCTGGATGACTCTTGGGAAAATGCAGGAGAGGATGAA
GGAGTTGTGCCTGGAACCACGCCTCTAGATATGGCCACCAGCTGGCAGGTATTTGACATATTAAATGGGA
AACCATATGAGCCAGAGTTTACATCTGATGATTTACTAGCACAAGGAGACATGAAACAGCTGGCTGAAGA
TGTGAAGCTGCAGCTGTATAAGTTACTAGAAATTCCTGATCCAGACAAAAACTGGGCTACTCTGGCGCAG
AAATTAGGTCTGGGGATACTTAATAATGCCTTCCGGCTGAGTCCTGCTCCTTCCAAAACACTTATGGACA
ACTATGAGGTCTCTGGGGGTACAGTCAGAGAGCTGGTGGAGGCCCTGAGACAAATGGGCTACACCGAAGC
AATTGAAGTGATCCAGGCAGCCTCCAGCCCAGTGAAGACCACCTCTCAGGCCCACTCGCTGCCTCTCTCG
CCTGCCTCCACAAGGCAGCAAATAGACGAGCTCCGAGACAGTGACAGTGTCTGCGACAGCGGCGTGGAGA
CATCCTTCCGCAAACTCAGCTTTACCGAGTCTCTGACCAGTGGTGCCTCACTGCTAACTCTCAACAAAAT
GCCCCATGATTATGGGCAGGAAGGACCTCTAGAAGGCAAAATTTAGTAATGAACTAGTCCGTAACTTGAA
AGTATTTCGATTTCTTGGCTTTATATATCTTGTGGAAAGGACGAGTGCGCTTTGCTTCACCGGAACGT
