>Addgene plasmid #141673 | TFORF0722 | depositor partial sequence | sequence record 277157 | Barcode
GTGCGCTTTGCTTCACCGGAACGT
